>Addgene plasmid #174427 | 6xHis(TEV)-yDrp1-StrepII | addgene full sequence | sequence record 343850 | Addgene NGS Result
ATGGGGGTAATGATACCGATGAAACGAGAGAGGATGCTCACGATACGGGTTACTGATGATGAACATGCCC
GGTTACTGGAACGTTGTGAGGGTAAACAACTGGCGGTATGGATGCGGCGGGACCAGAGAAAAATCACTCA
GGGTCAATGCCAGCGCTTCGTTAATACAGATGTAGGTGTTCCACAGGGTAGCCAGCAGCATCCTGCGATG
CAGATCCGGAACATAATGGTGCAGGGCGCTGACTTCCGCGTTTCCAGACTTTACGAAACACGGAAACCGA
AGACCATTCATGTTGTTGCTCAGGTCGCAGACGTTTTGCAGCAGCAGTCGCTTCACGTTCGCTCGCGTAT
CGGTGATTCATTCTGCTAACCAGTAAGGCAACCCCGCCAGCCTAGCCGGGTCCTCAACGACAGGAGCACG
ATCATGCGCACCCGTGGCCAGGACCCAACGCTGCCCGAGATGCGCCGCGTGCGGCTGCTGGAGATGGCGG
ACGCGATGGATATGTTCTGCCAAGGGTTGGTTTGCGCATTCACAGTTCTCCGCAAGAATTGATTGGCTCC
AATTCTTGGAGTGGTGAATCCGTTAGCGAGGTGCCGCCGGCTTCCATTCAGGTCGAGGTGGCCCGGCTCC
ATGCACCGCGACGCAACGCGGGGAGGCAGACAAGGTATAGGGCGGCGCCTACAATCCATGCCAACCCGTT
CCATGTGCTCGCCGAGGCGGCATAAATCGCCGTGACGATCAGCGGTCCAATGATCGAAGTTAGGCTGGTA
AGAGCCGCGAGCGATCCTTGAAGCTGTCCCTGATGGTCGTCATCTACCTGCCTGGACAGCATGGCCTGCA
ACGCGGGCATCCCGATGCCGCCGGAAGCGAGAAGAATCATAATGGGGAAGGCCATCCAGCCTCGCGTCGC
GAACGCCAGCAAGACGTAGCCCAGCGCGTCGGCCGCCATGCCGGCGATAATGGCCTGCTTCTCGCCGAAA
CGTTTGGTGGCGGGACCAGTGACGAAGGCTTGAGCGAGGGCGTGCAAGATTCCGAATACCGCAAGCGACA
GGCCGATCATCGTCGCGCTCCAGCGAAAGCGGTCCTCGCCGAAAATGACCCAGAGCGCTGCCGGCACCTG
TCCTACGAGTTGCATGATAAAGAAGACAGTCATAAGTGCGGCGACGATAGTCATGCCCCGCGCCCACCGG
AAGGAGCTGACTGGGTTGAAGGCTCTCAAGGGCATCGGTCGAGATCCCGGTGCCTAATGAGTGAGCTAAC
TTACATTAATTGCGTTGCGCTCACTGCCCGCTTTCCAGTCGGGAAACCTGTCGTGCCAGCTGCATTAATG
AATCGGCCAACGCGCGGGGAGAGGCGGTTTGCGTATTGGGCGCCAGGGTGGTTTTTCTTTTCACCAGTGA
GACGGGCAACAGCTGATTGCCCTTCACCGCCTGGCCCTGAGAGAGTTGCAGCAAGCGGTCCACGCTGGTT
TGCCCCAGCAGGCGAAAATCCTGTTTGATGGTGGTTAACGGCGGGATATAACATGAGCTGTCTTCGGTAT
CGTCGTATCCCACTACCGAGATATCCGCACCAACGCGCAGCCCGGACTCGGTAATGGCGCGCATTGCGCC
CAGCGCCATCTGATCGTTGGCAACCAGCATCGCAGTGGGAACGATGCCCTCATTCAGCATTTGCATGGTT
TGTTGAAAACCGGACATGGCACTCCAGTCGCCTTCCCGTTCCGCTATCGGCTGAATTTGATTGCGAGTGA
GATATTTATGCCAGCCAGCCAGACGCAGACGCGCCGAGACAGAACTTAATGGGCCCGCTAACAGCGCGAT
TTGCTGGTGACCCAATGCGACCAGATGCTCCACGCCCAGTCGCGTACCGTCTTCATGGGAGAAAATAATA
CTGTTGATGGGTGTCTGGTCAGAGACATCAAGAAATAACGCCGGAACATTAGTGCAGGCAGCTTCCACAG
CAATGGCATCCTGGTCATCCAGCGGATAGTTAATGATCAGCCCACTGACGCGTTGCGCGAGAAGATTGTG
CACCGCCGCTTTACAGGCTTCGACGCCGCTTCGTTCTACCATCGACACCACCACGCTGGCACCCAGTTGA
TCGGCGCGAGATTTAATCGCCGCGACAATTTGCGACGGCGCGTGCAGGGCCAGACTGGAGGTGGCAACGC
CAATCAGCAACGACTGTTTGCCCGCCAGTTGTTGTGCCACGCGGTTGGGAATGTAATTCAGCTCCGCCAT
CGCCGCTTCCACTTTTTCCCGCGTTTTCGCAGAAACGTGGCTGGCCTGGTTCACCACGCGGGAAACGGTC
TGATAAGAGACACCGGCATACTCTGCGACATCGTATAACGTTACTGGTTTCACATTCACCACCCTGAATT
GACTCTCTTCCGGGCGCTATCATGCCATACCGCGAAAGGTTTTGCGCCATTCGATGGTGTCCGGGATCTC
GACGCTCTCCCTTATGCGACTCCTGCATTAGGAAGCAGCCCAGTAGTAGGTTGAGGCCGTTGAGCACCGC
CGCCGCAAGGAATGGTGCATGCAAGGAGATGTCGCCCAACAGTCCCCCGGCCACGGGGCCTGCCACCATA
CCCACGCCGAAACAAGCGCTCATGAGCCCGAAGTGGCGAGCCCGATCTTCCCCATCGGTGATGTCGGCGA
TATAGGCGCCAGCAACCGCACCTGTGGCGCCGGTGATGCCGGCCACGATGCGTCCGGCGTAGAGGATCGA
GATCTCGATCCCGCGAAATTAATACGACTCACTATAGGGGAATTGTGAGCGGATAACAATTCCCCTCTAG
AAATAATTTTGTTTAACTTTAAGAAGGAGATATACCATGGGCAGCAGCCATCATCATCATCATCACGAAA
ATCTGTATTTCCAAATGGAACAACTTATTCCATTGGTGAATCAACTTCAAGACCTTGTCTACAACACAAT
TGGGTCAGATTTTTTGGATTTACCATCCATAGTGGTCGTTGGGTCCCAATCTTGTGGAAAATCTTCTGTA
TTGGAAAATATTGTTGGTAAAGATTTTTTACCTCGTGGTACCGGAATTGTCACTAGAAGACCCTTGATAC
TACAACTCATCAACTTGAAGCGCAAGACCAAAAATAACCATGATGAGGAAAGTACTTCTGACAACAATTC
AGAAGAAACAAGTGCTGCTGGGGAAACAGGCAGTCTTGAAGGAATTGAAGAAGATTCTGATGAAATTGAA
GATTATGCTGAATTTTTGCATATCCCCGATACCAAATTTACCGACATGAACAAAGTTCGCGCAGAGATTG
AGAATGAGACTCTACGGGTTGCTGGTGCAAACAAAGGAATTAACAAATTGCCAATCAATCTAAAAATTTA
TTCTACTCGCGTTTTGAACTTAACTTTAATTGATTTGCCTGGGCTTACAAAAATTCCCGTTGGAGATCAG
CCTACTGATATTGAGGCTCAAACACGCTCTCTTATTATGGAATACATCAGCCGTCCCAATTCCATTATAC
TTGCTGTATCTCCTGCCAACTTTGACATTGTCAACAGTGAGGGCCTAAAACTAGCGAGGTCTGTTGATCC
CAAGGGTAAGCGCACTATTGGTGTTCTTACCAAGCTTGACCTTATGGATCAAGGTACCAATGCAATGGAC
ATATTAAGCGGTCGCGTTTATCCCCTTAAGCTGGGTTTCGTAGCAACTGTTAACCGTTCCCAGTCTGATA
TTGTATCTCACAAATCCATGAGAGATGCTTTGCAATCTGAGCGCTCTTTTTTTGAACATCATCCGGCATA
TCGTACCATTAAAGATCGTTGTGGAACACCCTATCTTGCCAAGACATTGAGTAATCTATTGGTATCACAT
ATCCGTGAGCGCCTTCCCGATATCAAAGCCCGCCTTAGCACTCTAATATCTCAAACTCAACAACAACTAA
ACAATTACGGTGACTTTAAACTTTCTGATCAGAGTCAACGTGGAATTATTTTATTGCAGGCGATGAATCG
CTTTGCCAACACGTTCATTGCTAGTATAGATGGAAATTCTTCAAATATTCCCACAAAAGAACTTTCAGGT
GGTGCTCGTCTTTACTCCATTTTCAATAATGTATTTACTACTGCATTGAATTCAATCGATCCTTTACAAA
ACTTATCGACAGTCGACATACGTACAGCTATATTGAATAGCACAGGCTCTAGGGCTACCTTGTTCCTTTC
GGAAATGGCTTTCGATATATTGGTGAAGCCGCAATTAAACCTTTTAGCGGCACCCTGTCATCAATGTGTC
GAGCTTGTTTACGAAGAATTAATGAAAATATGTCATTATTCTGGTGACTCAGACATATCGCATTTTCCCA
AGTTGCAAACTGCTCTCGTAGAAACCGTTAGCGATTTACTACGAGAAAATTTAACTCCTACTTATTCTTT
TGTAGAGAGCTTGATTGCTATTCAAAGTGCATATATTAATACGAATCATCCGGATTTCTTAGGGGTGCAG
GGTGCAATGGCTGTAGTATTGTCAAGAAAAGAACAGAATCGCTTAATGCTTTCCCAAGAAAATGATGAAC
CCATTTCTTCTGCTTTGGACACTGTGAAGCCTGACGGAATTGAGTTGTATTCTTCGGATCCCGACACTTC
TGTTAAGAGTATTACCAATAAAGCGACGAACGAGATTACAACTTTGAAGAGCGATGATTCAGCAAAAATG
CAGCCTTTGGATGTTTTGGCTTCTAAACGGTATAATAATGCCTTTAGCACTGAAACTGCGGAAAGAAAAA
CATTTCTTAGCTATGTCTTTGGTGCCAATAATGCGACTAGGAAAGCAATGAGCATTGATAAGTCTTCTAG
CTATCCTTTAAATGATTCTCTTTCTGGAGGAGATACAAATCACAAAAACAACCATCCTTTAAAGATGACA
GATTTATCAAATGAAGTTGAAACAATGGCGTTGGAGGACATGAGTGAAAGGGAAGAAGTTGAAGTTGATC
TTATTAAAGAGCTAATTACTTCTTATTTCAACTTAACTAGGAAGATTATAATTGATCAGGTACCAAAGGT
AATTATGCATTTGCTCGTGAACGCCTCTAAAGATGCCATTCAAAATCGTTTGGTTAGTAAATTATACCGA
GAGGATTTCTTTGACACCCTCCTTATTGAAGATGAGAACGTCAAAAGTGAAAGAGAAAAATGTGAGCGTC
TTTTATCTGTTTACAACCAAGCAAACAAAATTATTTCAACGGTTTTTTGGTCTCATCCTCAGTTCGAAAA
ATAAGATCCGGCTGCTAACAAAGCCCGAAAGGAAGCTGAGTTGGCTGCTGCCACCGCTGAGCAATAACTA
GCATAACCCCTTGGGGCCTCTAAACGGGTCTTGAGGGGTTTTTTGCTGAAAGGAGGAACTATATCCGGAT
ATCCCGCAAGAGGCCCGGCAGTACCGGCATAACCAAGCCTATGCCTACAGCATCCAGGGTGACGGTGCCG
AGGATGACGATGAGCGCATTGTTAGATTTCATACACGGTGCCTGACTGCGTTAGCAATTTAACTGTGATA
AACTACCGCATTAAAGCTTATCGATGATAAGCTGTCAAACATGAGAATTCTTGAAGACGAAAGGGCCTCG
TGATACGCCTATTTTTATAGGTTAATGTCATGATAATAATGGTTTCTTAGACGTCAGGTGGCACTTTTCG
GGGAAATGTGCGCGGAACCCCTATTTGTTTATTTTTCTAAATACATTCAAATATGTATCCGCTCATGAGA
CAATAACCCTGATAAATGCTTCAATAATATTGAAAAAGGAAGAGTATGAGTATTCAACATTTCCGTGTCG
CCCTTATTCCCTTTTTTGCGGCATTTTGCCTTCCTGTTTTTGCTCACCCAGAAACGCTGGTGAAAGTAAA
AGATGCTGAAGATCAGTTGGGTGCACGAGTGGGTTACATCGAACTGGATCTCAACAGCGGTAAGATCCTT
GAGAGTTTTCGCCCCGAAGAACGTTTTCCAATGATGAGCACTTTTAAAGTTCTGCTATGTGGCGCGGTAT
TATCCCGTGTTGACGCCGGGCAAGAGCAACTCGGTCGCCGCATACACTATTCTCAGAATGACTTGGTTGA
GTACTCACCAGTCACAGAAAAGCATCTTACGGATGGCATGACAGTAAGAGAATTATGCAGTGCTGCCATA
ACCATGAGTGATAACACTGCGGCCAACTTACTTCTGACAACGATCGGAGGACCGAAGGAGCTAACCGCTT
TTTTGCACAACATGGGGGATCATGTAACTCGCCTTGATCGTTGGGAACCGGAGCTGAATGAAGCCATACC
AAACGACGAGCGTGACACCACGATGCCTGCAGCAATGGCAACAACGTTGCGCAAACTATTAACTGGCGAA
CTACTTACTCTAGCTTCCCGGCAACAATTAATAGACTGGATGGAGGCGGATAAAGTTGCAGGACCACTTC
TGCGCTCGGCCCTTCCGGCTGGCTGGTTTATTGCTGATAAATCTGGAGCCGGTGAGCGTGGGTCTCGCGG
TATCATTGCAGCACTGGGGCCAGATGGTAAGCCCTCCCGTATCGTAGTTATCTACACGACGGGGAGTCAG
GCAACTATGGATGAACGAAATAGACAGATCGCTGAGATAGGTGCCTCACTGATTAAGCATTGGTAACTGT
CAGACCAAGTTTACTCATATATACTTTAGATTGATTTAAAACTTCATTTTTAATTTAAAAGGATCTAGGT
GAAGATCCTTTTTGATAATCTCATGACCAAAATCCCTTAACGTGAGTTTTCGTTCCACTGAGCGTCAGAC
CCCGTAGAAAAGATCAAAGGATCTTCTTGAGATCCTTTTTTTCTGCGCGTAATCTGCTGCTTGCAAACAA
AAAAACCACCGCTACCAGCGGTGGTTTGTTTGCCGGATCAAGAGCTACCAACTCTTTTTCCGAAGGTAAC
TGGCTTCAGCAGAGCGCAGATACCAAATACTGTCCTTCTAGTGTAGCCGTAGTTAGGCCACCACTTCAAG
AACTCTGTAGCACCGCCTACATACCTCGCTCTGCTAATCCTGTTACCAGTGGCTGCTGCCAGTGGCGATA
AGTCGTGTCTTACCGGGTTGGACTCAAGACGATAGTTACCGGATAAGGCGCAGCGGTCGGGCTGAACGGG
GGGTTCGTGCACACAGCCCAGCTTGGAGCGAACGACCTACACCGAACTGAGATACCTACAGCGTGAGCTA
TGAGAAAGCGCCACGCTTCCCGAAGGGAGAAAGGCGGACAGGTATCCGGTAAGCGGCAGGGTCGGAACAG
GAGAGCGCACGAGGGAGCTTCCAGGGGGAAACGCCTGGTATCTTTATAGTCCTGTCGGGTTTCGCCACCT
CTGACTTGAGCGTCGATTTTTGTGATGCTCGTCAGGGGGGCGGAGCCTATGGAAAAACGCCAGCAACGCG
GCCTTTTTACGGTTCCTGGCCTTTTGCTGGCCTTTTGCTCACATGTTCTTTCCTGCGTTATCCCCTGATT
CTGTGGATAACCGTATTACCGCCTTTGAGTGAGCTGATACCGCTCGCCGCAGCCGAACGACCGAGCGCAG
CGAGTCAGTGAGCGAGGAAGCGGAAGAGCGCCTGATGCGGTATTTTCTCCTTACGCATCTGTGCGGTATT
TCACACCGCAATGGTGCACTCTCAGTACAATCTGCTCTGATGCCGCATAGTTAAGCCAGTATACACTCCG
CTATCGCTACGTGACTGGGTCATGGCTGCGCCCCGACACCCGCCAACACCCGCTGACGCGCCCTGACGGG
CTTGTCTGCTCCCGGCATCCGCTTACAGACAAGCTGTGACCGTCTCCGGGAGCTGCATGTGTCAGAGGTT
TTCACCGTCATCACCGAAACGCGCGAGGCAGCTGCGGTAAAGCTCATCAGCGTGGTCGTGAAGCGATTCA
CAGATGTCTGCCTGTTCATCCGCGTCCAGCTCGTTGAGTTTCTCCAGAAGCGTTAATGTCTGGCTTCTGA
TAAAGCGGGCCATGTTAAGGGCGGTTTTTTCCTGTTTGGTCACTGATGCCTCCGTGTAAGGGGGATTTCT
GTTC
Features (pLannotate 1.2.2; 20 found; start..end, strand, type, name):
    608..1232    -  CDS            TcR (fragment): tetracycline efflux protein; tet; confers resistance to tetracycline
   1247..1268    -  protein_bind   CAP binding site: CAP binding activates transcription in the presence of cAMP. E. coli catabolite activator protein
   1281..2363    -  CDS            lacI: lac repressor; lacI; The lac repressor binds to the lac operator to inhibit transcription in E. coli. This inhibition can be relieved by adding lactose or isopropyl-β-D-thiogalactopyranoside (IPTG).
   2364..2441    -  promoter       lacI promoter: lacI
   2449..2728    -  CDS            TcR (fragment): tetracycline efflux protein; tet; confers resistance to tetracycline
   2750..2768    +  promoter       T7 promoter: promoter for bacteriophage T7 RNA polymerase
   2769..2793    +  protein_bind   lac operator: The lac repressor binds to the lac operator to inhibit transcription in E. coli. This inhibition can be relieved by adding lactose or isopropyl-β-D-thiogalactopyranoside (IPTG). lac repressor encoded by lacI
   2808..2830    +  RBS            RBS: efficient ribosome binding site from bacteriophage T7 gene 10 (Olins and Rangwala, 1989)
   2849..2865    +  CDS            capTEV™ (fragment): composite tag for in vivo biotinylation, TEV protease cleavage, and 6xHis tagging
   2885..5227    +  CDS            dnm1: DNM1_SCHPO - Protein inferred from homology: Swiss-Prot protein existence level 3. Microtubule-associated force-producing protein that mediates mitochondrial fission during interphasic growth and at cell division. Fission of mitochondria occurs in many cell types and constitutes an important step in mitochondria morphology, which is balanced between fusion and fission. With vps1, acts redundantly in peroxisome biogenesis, which is under cell cycle control. From Schizosaccharomyces pombe (strain 972 / ATCC 24843) (Fission yeast).
   5261..5310    +  CDS            SET1 (fragment): solubility-enhancement tag derived from T7 phage gene 10B
   5318..5365    +  terminator     T7 terminator: transcription terminator for bacteriophage T7 RNA polymerase
   5388..5492    -  CDS            TcR (fragment): tetracycline efflux protein; tet; confers resistance to tetracycline
   5540..5568    -  promoter       tet promoter: E. coli promoter for tetracycline efflux protein gene
   5681..5785    +  promoter       AmpR promoter: bla
   5786..6646    +  CDS            AmpR: β-lactamase; bla; confers resistance to ampicillin, carbenicillin, and related antibiotics
   6817..7405    +  rep_origin     ori: high-copy-number ColE1/pMB1/pBR322/pUC origin of replication
   7591..7730    -  misc_feature   bom: basis of mobility region from pBR322
   7832..8023    -  CDS            rop: Rop protein, which maintains plasmids at low copy number; rop
   8040..366     +  CDS            YPB1_ECOLX (across the origin): Protein predicted: Swiss-Prot protein existence level 4. From Escherichia coli.
