[The description below was written by a language model from this plasmid's Addgene catalogue record and pLannotate feature annotations shown in this document.]
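Description:
6xHis(TEV)-yDrp1-StrepII is a bacterial expression plasmid built on the Novagen pET15b backbone for producing the fission yeast (S. pombe) dynamin-related protein Drp1, also called Dnm1, in E. coli. The sequenced record is about 8.1 kb. The plasmid is maintained through a pBR322-type ColE1 origin accompanied by the bom region and the rop gene, which limits copy number, and it is selected with ampicillin through the β-lactamase (AmpR) cassette. Several short tetracycline-resistance fragments and the tet promoter are annotated, but these are non-functional remnants of the pBR322 ancestry of pET vectors rather than a usable marker.

The unmutated dnm1 coding sequence, inserted by ligation-independent cloning, sits downstream of a T7 promoter with an adjacent lac operator and the phage T7 gene 10 ribosome binding site, and is followed by the T7 terminator. A lacI gene with its own promoter supplies the repressor, so transcription depends on a host providing T7 RNA polymerase and is inducible with IPTG. According to the catalogue entry, the protein carries an N-terminal 6xHis tag removable by TEV protease and a C-terminal StrepII tag. The automated annotation picks up only a short 6xHis/TEV-type tag fragment upstream of the gene and does not label the StrepII tag. The small "SET1" fragment called just before the terminator is probably vector-derived sequence rather than a deliberate solubility tag.

Having different affinity tags at the two ends allows sequential purification that enriches for full-length protein. The associated work concerns the membrane constriction and severing activity of Drp1 in mitochondrial and peroxisomal fission, which fits use of this plasmid as a source of recombinant protein for in vitro studies.
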