Addgene plasmid #174427: 6xHis(TEV)-yDrp1-StrepII
Purpose: Expresses S. pombe Drp1 in bacteria
Depositing lab: Thomas Pucadyil. Depositing organization: Indian Institute of Science Education and Research (IISER), Pune. Publication: Dynamin-related protein 1 has membrane constricting and severing abilities sufficient for mitochondrial and peroxisomal fission. Kamerkar SC, Kraus F, Sharpe AJ, Pucadyil TJ, Ryan MT. Nat Commun. 2018 Dec 7;9(1):5239. doi: 10.1038/s41467-018-07543-w. PubMed 30531964.
Backbone
  Vector backbone: pET15b
  Backbone manufacturer: Novagen
  Vector type: Bacterial Expression
Growth in bacteria
  Bacterial resistance: Ampicillin, 100 μg/mL
  Growth temperature: 37°C
  Growth strain: DH5alpha
  Copy number: Unknown
Gene/Insert
  Gene/Insert name: Drp1 (alt name: Dnm1)
  Species: S. pombe (fission yeast)
  Mutation: None
  GenBank ID: NM_001021922.2
  Promoter: T7
  Tag / fusion protein: 6xHis(TEV) (N terminal on insert); StrepII (C terminal on insert)
  Cloning method: Ligation Independent Cloning
  Sequencing primers: 5′ T7 forward; 3′ T7 reverse
Terms and licenses: Academic/Nonprofit Terms; Industry Terms: Not Available to Industry
How to cite: 6xHis(TEV)-yDrp1-StrepII was a gift from Thomas Pucadyil (Addgene plasmid # 174427 ; http://n2t.net/addgene:174427 ; RRID:Addgene_174427)
