>Addgene plasmid #174427 | 6xHis(TEV)-yDrp1-StrepII | depositor partial sequence | sequence record 338395 | ORF sequenced using T7 forward and T7 reverse
ATAATTTTGTTTAACTTTAAGAAGGAGATATACCATGGGCAGCAGCCATCATCATCATCATCACGAAAAT
CTGTATTTCCAAATGGAACAACTTATTCCATTGGTGAATCAACTTCAAGACCTTGTCTACAACACAATTG
GGTCAGATTTTTTGGATTTACCATCCATAGTGGTCGTTGGGTCCCAATCTTGTGGAAAATCTTCTGTATT
GGAAAATATTGTTGGTAAAGATTTTTTACCTCGTGGTACCGGAATTGTCACTAGAAGACCCTTGATACTA
CAACTCATCAACTTGAAGCGCAAGACCAAAAATAACCATGATGAGGAAAGTACTTCTGACAACAATTCAG
AAGAAACAAGTGCTGCTGGGGAAACAGGCAGTCTTGAAGGAATTGAAGAAGATTCTGATGAAATTGAAGA
TTATGCTGAATTTTTGCATATCCCCGATACCAAATTTACCGACATGAACAAAGTTCGCGCAGAGATTGAG
AATGAGACTCTACGGGTTGCTGGTGCAAACAAAGGAATTAACAAATTGCCAATCAATCTAAAAATTTATT
CTACTCGCGTTTTGAACTTAACTTTAATTGATTTGCCTGGGCTTACAAAAATTCCCGTTGGAGATCAGCC
TACTGATATTGAGGCTCAAACACGCTCTCTTATTATGGAATACATCAGCCGTCCCAATTCCATTATACTT
GCTGTATCTCCTGCCAACTTTGACATTGTCAACAGTGAGGGCCTAAAACTAGCGAGGTCTGTTGATCCCA
AGGGTAAGCGCACTATTGGTGTTCTTACCAAGCTTGACCTTATGGATCAAGGTACCAATGCAATGGACAT
ATTAAGCGGTCGCGTTTATCCCCTTAAGCTGGGTTTCGTAGCAACTGTTAACCGTTCCCAGTCTGATATT
GTATCTCACAAATCCATGAGAGATGCTTTGCAATCTGAGCGCTCTTTTTTTGAACATCATCCGGCATATC
GTACCATTAAAGATCGTTGTGGAACACCCTATCTTGCCAAGACATTGAGTAATCTATTGGTATCACATAT
CCGTGAGCGCCTTCCCGATATCAAAGCCCGCCTTAGCACTCTAATATCTCAAACTCAACAACAACTAAAC
AATTACGGTGACTTTAAACTTTCTGATCAGAGTCAACGTGGAATTATTTTATTGCAGGCGATGAATCGCT
TTGCCAACACGTTCATTGCTAGTATAGATGGAAATTCTTCAAATATTCCCACAAAAGAACTTTCAGGTGG
TGCTCGTCTTTACTCCATTTTCAATAATGTATTTACTACTGCATTGAATTCAATCGATCCTTTACAAAAC
TTATCGACAGTCGACATACGTACAGCTATATTGAATAGCACAGGCTCTAGGGCTACCTTGTTCCTTTCGG
AAATGGCTTTCGATATATTGGTGAAGCCGCAATTAAACCTTTTAGCGGCACCCTGTCATCAATGTGTCGA
GCTTGTTTACGAAGAATTAATGAAAATATGTCATTATTCTGGTGACTCAGACATATCGCATTTTCCCAAG
TTGCAAACTGCTCTCGTAGAAACCGTTAGCGATTTACTACGAGAAAATTTAACTCCTACTTATTCTTTTG
TAGAAAGCTTGATTGCTATTCAAAGTGCATATATTAATACGAATCATCCGGATTTCTTAGGGGTGCAGGG
TGCAATGGCTGTAGTATTGTCAAGAAAAGAACAGAATCGCTTAATGCTTTCCCAAGAAAATGATGAACCC
ATTTCTTCTGCTTTGGACACTGTGAAGCCTGACGGAATTGAGTTGTATTCTTCGGATCCCGACACTTCTG
TTAAGAGTATTACCAATAAAGCGACGAACGAGATTACAACTTTGAAGAGCGATGATTCAGCAAAAATGCA
GCCTTTGGATGTTTTGGCTTCTAAACGGTATAATAATGCCTTTAGCACTGAAACTGCGGAAAGAAAAACA
TTTCTTAGCTATGTCTTTGGTGCCAATAATGCGACTAGGAAAGCAATGAGCATTGATAAGTCTTCTAGCT
ATCCTTTAAATGATTCTCTTTCTGGAGGAGATACAAATCACAAAAACAACCATCCTTTAAAGATGACAGA
TTTATCAAATGAAGTTGAAACAATGGCGTTGGAGGACATGAGTGAAAGGGAAGAAGTTGAAGTTGATCTT
ATTAAAGAGCTAATTACTTCTTATTTCAACTTAACTAGGAAGATTATAATTGATCAGGTACCAAAGGTAA
TTATGCATTTGCTCGTGAACGCCTCTAAAGATGCCATTCAAAATCGTTTGGTTAGTAAATTATACCGAGA
GGATTTCTTTGACACCCTCCTTATTGAAGATGAGAACGTCAAAAGTGAAAGAGAAAAATGTGAGCGTCTT
TTATCTGTTTACAACCAAGCAAACAAAATTATTTCAACGGTTTTTTGGTCTCATCCTCAGTTCGAAAAAT
AA
